>Addgene plasmid #118043 | pUPD3 | addgene full sequence | sequence record 241023 | Addgene NGS Result
TTGTAGAAACGCATGTAAAACGACGGCCAGTGAATTGTAATACGACTCACTATAGGGTGAATTCCGCTTA
GGACCTTAGATATTGATCTCAAGGTCTCGTGAGACGCCTGTTGACAATTAATCATCGGCATAGTATATCG
GCATAGTATAATACGACAAGGTGAGGAACTAAACCCAGGAGGCAGAGATCATGACTATGATTACGCCAAG
CTATCTGGGCGATACTATCGAATACTCTAGCTTGCATGCGTGCAGGTCGACTCTAGAAGATCCCCGGGTA
CCGAGCTCTAATTCGCCGTACAGCGAGTCTTACTACAATTCTCTGGCGGTGGTCTTGCAACGTCGTGACT
GGGAAAACCCTGGCGTTACCCAACTTAATCGCCTTGCAGCACATCCCCCTTTCGCCAGCTGGCGTAATAG
CGAAGAGGCCCGCACCGATCGCCCTTCCCAACAGTTGCGCAGCCTGAATGGCGAATGACGCCTGATGCGG
TATTTTCTCCTTACGTTACTGTGCGGTATTTCCACTCTCAGTACAATCTGCTCTGATGCCGCATGTGCGT
CTCACGAGACCACTCATCGCCCAATCACTAGTGAATTCGTTCTATAGTGTCACCTAAATACCATAGAGCC
GTTGGTCATAGCTGTTTCCTGTCCAGGCATCATGACACGGTTATCCACAGAATCAGGGGATAACGCAGGA
AAGAACATGTGAGCAAAAGGCCAGCAAAAGGCCAGGAACCGTAAAAAGGCCGCGTTGCTGGCGTTTTTCC
ATAGGCTCCGCCCCCCTGACGAGCATCACAAAAATCGACGCTCAAGTCAGAGGTGGCGAAACCCGACAGG
ACTATAAAGATACCAGGCGTTTCCCCCTGGAAGCTCCCTCGTGCGCTCTCCTGTTCCGACCCTGCCGCTT
ACCGGATACCTGTCCGCCTTTCTCCCTTCGGGAAGCGTGGCGCTTTCTCATAGCTCACGCTGTAGGTATC
TCAGTTCGGTGTAGGTCGTTCGCTCCAAGCTGGGCTGTGTGCACGAACCCCCCGTTCAGCCCGACCGCTG
CGCCTTATCCGGTAACTATCGTCTTGAGTCCAACCCGGTAAGACACGACTTATCGCCACTGGCAGCAGCC
ACTGGTAACAGGATTAGCAGAGCGAGGTATGTAGGCGGTGCTACAGAGTTCTTGAAGTGGTGGCCTAACT
ACGGCTACACTAGAAGAACAGTATTTGGTATCTGCGCTCTGCTGAAGCCAGTTACCTTCGGAAAAAGAGT
TGGTAGCTCTTGATCCGGCAAACAAACCACCGCTGGTAGCGGTGGTTTTTTTGTTTGCAAGCAGCAGATT
ACGCGCAGAAAAAAAGGATCTCAAGAAGATCCTTTGATCTTTTCTACGGGGTCTGACGCTCAGTGGAACG
AAAACTCACGTTAAGGGATTTTGGTCATGAGATTATCAAAAAGGATCTTCACCTAGATCCTTTTGTGATG
ATCGGCACGTAAGAGGTTCCAACTTTCACCATAATGAAATAAGATCACTACCGGGCGTATTTTTTGAGTT
ATCGAGATTTTCAGGAGCTAAGGAAGCTAAAATGGAGAAAAAAATCACTGGATATACCACCGTTGATATA
TCCCAATGGCATCGTAAAGAACATTTTGAGGCATTTCAGTCAGTTGCTCAATGTACCTATAACCAGACCG
TTCAGCTGGATATTACGGCCTTTTTAAAGACCGTAAAGAAAAATAAGCACAAGTTTTATCCGGCCTTTAT
TCACATTCTTGCCCGCCTGATGAATGCTCATCCGGAATTCCGTATGGCAATGAAAGACGGTGAGCTGGTG
ATATGGGATAGTGTTCACCCTTGTTACACCGTTTTCCATGAGCAAACTGAAACGTTTTCATCGCTCTGGA
GTGAATACCACGACGATTTCCGGCAGTTTCTACACATATATTCGCAAGATGTGGCGTGTTACGGTGAAAA
CCTGGCCTATTTCCCTAAAGGGTTTATTGAGAATATGTTTTTCGTGTCAGCCAATCCCTGGGTGAGTTTC
ACCAGTTTTGATTTAAACGTGGCCAATATGGACAACTTCTTCGCCCCCGTTTTCACCATGGGCAAATATT
ATACGCAAGGCGACAAGGTGCTGATGCCGCTGGCGATTCAGGTTCATCATGCCGTTTGTGATGGCTTCCA
TGTCGGCAGAATGCTTAATGAATTACAACAGTACTGCGATGAGTGGCAGGGCGGGGCGTAATTTTTTTAA
GGCAGTTATTGGTGCCCTTAAACGCCTGGTTGCTACGCCTGAATAAGTGATAATAAGCGGATGAATGGCA
GAAATTCGATGATAAGCTGTCAAACATGATGT
[125 nt withheld, positions 2343-2467]
C
[91 nt withheld, positions 2469-2559]
AGGGTGATGGTTCACGTAGTGGGCCAGCGCCCTGATAGACGGTTTTTCGCCCTTTGACGTTGGAGTCCAC
GTTCTTT
[37 nt withheld, positions 2637-2673]
ACCCTATCTCGGTCTATTCTTTTGATTTATAAGGGATTTTGCCGATTTCGGCCTATTGGTTAAAAAATGA
GCTGATTTAACAAAAATTTAACGCGAATTTTAACAAAATATTAACGCTTACAATTTTAACA
Features (pLannotate 1.2.2; 11 found; start..end, strand, type, name):
     14..35      -  CDS            lacZα (fragment): LacZα fragment of β-galactosidase; lacZ fragment
     38..56      +  promoter       T7 promoter: promoter for bacteriophage T7 RNA polymerase
    110..157     +  promoter       EM7 promoter: synthetic bacterial promoter&nbsp
    338..475     +  CDS            lacZα (fragment): LacZα fragment of β-galactosidase; lacZ fragment
    523..554     -  misc_feature   bom (fragment): basis of mobility region from pBR322
    601..619     -  promoter       SP6 promoter: promoter for bacteriophage SP6 RNA polymerase
    766..1354    -  rep_origin     ori: high-copy-number ColE1/pMB1/pBR322/pUC origin of replication
   1469..1571    +  promoter       cat promoter: promoter of the E. coli cat gene encoding chloramphenicol acetyltransferase
   1572..2228    +  CDS            cat: CAT_ECOLX - Experimental evidence at protein level: Swiss-Prot protein existence level 1. This enzyme is an effector of chloramphenicol resistance in bacteria. From Escherichia coli. This protein is used as a marker in many commonly used cloning vectors, such as pACYC184.
   2316..2333    -  promoter       tet promoter (fragment): E. coli promoter for tetracycline efflux protein gene
   2344..2799    +  rep_origin     f1 ori (sequence partly withheld): f1 bacteriophage origin of replication; arrow indicates direction of (+) strand synthesis
