[The description below was written by a language model from this plasmid's Addgene catalogue record and pLannotate feature annotations shown in this document.]
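Description:
pUPD3 is an empty entry-level ("universal part domesticator") vector for the GoldenBraid 2.0 modular cloning system, used to convert raw DNA fragments into standardized GBParts. It is a small, 2,804 bp bacterial plasmid built on the pUPD backbone, which was itself derived from pBluescript SK. The stated modification is a chloramphenicol resistance marker. The feature table is consistent with this, showing a cat coding sequence driven by its native cat promoter, a high-copy ColE1/pUC-type origin for propagation in E. coli, and an f1 phage origin inherited from the pBluescript lineage. Short annotated fragments of a tet promoter and a pBR322 bom region appear to be backbone remnants rather than functional modules.

The cloning region lies between a T7 promoter and an oppositely oriented SP6 promoter, which match the listed sequencing primer positions and allow inserts to be read from either side. Between them the annotation shows a synthetic bacterial EM7 promoter followed by a lacZα fragment. This arrangement suggests a lacZα cassette that is displaced when a part is inserted, although the record does not explicitly describe blue/white screening.

According to the depositor, parts are assembled into the vector in a BsmBI restriction-ligation reaction, and any domesticated part can then be released with BsaI for cloning into Alpha-level GoldenBraid destination vectors. This two-enzyme Type IIS scheme lets fragments be stored as sequence-verified modules and then combined into transcriptional units. The plasmid was deposited with work on multiplexed luciferase reporter assays, where such modular assembly was used to build reporter constructs.
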