Addgene plasmid #118043: pUPD3
Purpose: (Empty Backbone) GoldenBraid2.0 Universal Part Domesticator #3
Depositing lab: Koen Venken. Publication: Examining multiple cellular pathways at once using multiplex hextuple luciferase assaying. Sarrion-Perdigones A, Chang L, Gonzalez Y, Gallego-Flores T, Young DW, Venken KJT. Nat Commun. 2019 Dec 13;10(1):5710. doi: 10.1038/s41467-019-13651-y. PubMed 31836712.
Backbone
  Vector backbone: pUPD
  Backbone manufacturer: Self made; Derived from pBluescriptSK
  Backbone size (bp): 2804
  Modifications to backbone: Chloramphenicol Resistance
  Vector type: Synthetic Biology ; Domestication of DNA parts for GoldenBraid asembly
Growth in bacteria
  Bacterial resistance: Chloramphenicol, 25 μg/mL
  Growth temperature: 37°C
  Growth strain: DH5alpha
  Copy number: High Copy
Gene/Insert
  Cloning method: Restriction Enzyme
  Sequencing primers: 5′ taatacgactcactatagg; 3′ tctatagtgtcacctaaat
Terms and licenses: Academic/Nonprofit Terms; Industry Terms: Not Available to Industry
Depositor comments: This is a GB2.0 domesticator vector. GBParts can be assembled in a BsmBI-ligation reaction. Any assembled Part can be released with BsaI for further cloning into Alpha level vectors.
How to cite: pUPD3 was a gift from Koen Venken (Addgene plasmid # 118043 ; http://n2t.net/addgene:118043 ; RRID:Addgene_118043)
